>Addgene plasmid #113128 | p3s-ABE7.10 | addgene full sequence | sequence record 216920 | Addgene NGS Result
GACGGATCGGGAGATCTCCCGATCCCCTATGGTGCACTCTCAGTACAATCTGCTCTGATGCCGCATAGTT
AAGCCAGTATCTGCTCCCTGCTTGTGTGTTGGAGGTCGCTGAGTAGTGCGCGAGCAAAATTTAAGCTACA
ACAAGGCAAGGCTTGACCGACAATTGCATGAAGAATCTGCTTAGGGTTAGGCGTTTTGCGCTGCTTCGCG
ATGTACGGGCCAGATATACGCGTTGACATTGATTATTGACTAGTTATTAATAGTAATCAATTACGGGGTC
ATTAGTTCATAGCCCATATATGGAGTTCCGCGTTACATAACTTACGGTAAATGGCCCGCCTGGCTGACCG
CCCAACGACCCCCGCCCATTGACGTCAATAATGACGTATGTTCCCATAGTAACGCCAATAGGGACTTTCC
ATTGACGTCAATGGGTGGAGTATTTACGGTAAACTGCCCACTTGGCAGTACATCAAGTGTATCATATGCC
AAGTACGCCCCCTATTGACGTCAATGACGGTAAATGGCCCGCCTGGCATTATGCCCAGTACATGACCTTA
TGGGACTTTCCTACTTGGCAGTACATCTACGTATTAGTCATCGCTATTACCATGGTGATGCGGTTTTGGC
AGTACATCAATGGGCGTGGATAGCGGTTTGACTCACGGGGATTTCCAAGTCTCCACCCCATTGACGTCAA
TGGGAGTTTGTTTTGGCACCAAAATCAACGGGACTTTCCAAAATGTCGTAACAACTCCGCCCCATTGACG
CAAATGGGCGGTAGGCGTGTACGGTGGGAGGTCTATATAAGCAGAGCTCTCTGGCTAACTAGAGAACCCA
CTGCTTACTGGCTTATCGAAATTAATACGACTCACTATAGGGAGACCCAAGCTTGCCACCATGAGTGAAG
TGGAATTCTCCCACGAGTATTGGATGAGACACGCATTGACGCTCGCAAAAAGAGCGTGGGACGAGAGGGA
AGTACCCGTCGGAGCAGTCCTCGTGCATAACAATCGGGTGATAGGCGAGGGCTGGAATCGACCTATCGGC
CGACATGACCCGACCGCCCATGCAGAAATTATGGCTCTGCGACAGGGAGGGTTGGTGATGCAGAACTATC
GGCTTATCGATGCCACACTCTACGTTACGCTTGAACCGTGCGTTATGTGTGCGGGGGCGATGATACATAG
TAGAATAGGGAGGGTCGTGTTCGGGGCGCGAGATGCGAAAACCGGGGCCGCAGGCTCATTGATGGACGTC
CTGCACCACCCCGGCATGAACCATCGGGTCGAGATAACCGAAGGCATATTGGCAGACGAATGTGCTGCGC
TCCTTTCCGATTTCTTTAGGATGCGACGCCAGGAGATCAAGGCGCAAAAAAAAGCCCAGTCTAGTACCGA
CTCCGGGGGCAGCAGTGGGGGGTCTAGTGGCAGTGAGACGCCCGGTACGAGCGAGAGCGCCACGCCTGAA
TCATCAGGTGGAAGCAGTGGTGGCTCTTCTGAAGTCGAATTTTCCCACGAGTACTGGATGAGACACGCAC
TTACGCTTGCCAAGAGGGCAAGAGATGAACGCGAGGTCCCGGTCGGAGCAGTGCTTGTCCTTAATAATAG
AGTGATAGGCGAAGGCTGGAATCGAGCTATCGGCCTCCACGATCCTACCGCGCATGCTGAGATCATGGCG
CTGCGACAAGGGGGGCTGGTAATGCAAAACTATAGACTCATCGATGCGACGCTGTATGTGACCTTTGAGC
CCTGTGTTATGTGTGCTGGGGCTATGATACATAGCAGAATTGGCAGGGTAGTCTTCGGCGTCCGCAATGC
CAAAACCGGGGCAGCTGGATCCTTGATGGATGTTTTGCATTACCCTGGAATGAATCATAGGGTTGAGATT
ACAGAAGGTATCTTGGCGGATGAATGCGCCGCACTTCTCTGTTATTTTTTTCGGATGCCGAGGCAAGTCT
TCAATGCCCAGAAAAAAGCGCAGTCTAGTACAGACAGTGGAGGCTCAAGTGGGGGCAGCTCAGGAAGCGA
AACTCCTGGTACCTCAGAGTCCGCTACTCCCGAATCCTCTGGGGGTAGCTCAGGGGGCAGTATGGACAAG
AAGTACAGCATCGGCCTGGCCATCGGTACCAACAGCGTGGGCTGGGCCGTGATCACCGACGAGTACAAGG
TGCCCAGCAAGAAGTTCAAGGTGCTGGGCAACACCGACCGCCACAGCATCAAGAAGAACCTGATCGGCGC
CCTGCTGTTCGACAGCGGCGAGACCGCCGAGGCCACCCGCCTGAAGCGCACCGCCCGCCGCCGCTACACC
CGCCGCAAGAACCGCATCTGCTACCTGCAGGAGATCTTCAGCAACGAGATGGCCAAGGTGGACGACAGCT
TCTTCCACCGCCTGGAGGAGAGCTTCCTGGTGGAGGAGGACAAGAAGCACGAGCGCCACCCCATCTTCGG
CAACATCGTGGACGAGGTGGCCTACCACGAGAAGTACCCCACCATCTACCACCTGCGCAAGAAGCTGGTG
GACAGCACCGACAAGGCCGACCTGCGCCTGATCTACCTGGCCCTGGCCCACATGATCAAGTTCCGCGGCC
ACTTCCTGATCGAGGGCGACCTGAACCCCGACAACAGCGACGTGGACAAGCTGTTCATCCAGCTGGTGCA
GACCTACAACCAGCTGTTCGAGGAGAACCCCATCAACGCCAGCGGCGTGGACGCCAAGGCCATCCTGAGC
GCCCGCCTGAGCAAGAGCCGCCGCCTGGAGAACCTGATCGCCCAGCTGCCCGGCGAGAAGAAGAACGGCC
TGTTCGGCAACCTGATCGCCCTGAGCCTGGGCCTGACCCCCAACTTCAAGAGCAACTTCGACCTGGCCGA
GGACGCCAAGCTGCAGCTGAGCAAGGACACCTACGACGACGACCTGGACAACCTGCTGGCCCAGATCGGC
GACCAGTACGCCGACCTGTTCCTGGCCGCCAAGAACCTGAGCGACGCCATCCTGCTGAGCGACATCCTGC
GCGTGAACACCGAGATCACCAAGGCCCCCCTGAGCGCCAGCATGATCAAGCGCTACGACGAGCACCACCA
GGACCTGACCCTGCTGAAGGCCCTGGTGCGCCAGCAGCTGCCCGAGAAGTACAAGGAGATCTTCTTCGAC
CAGAGCAAGAACGGCTACGCCGGCTACATCGACGGCGGCGCCAGCCAGGAGGAGTTCTACAAGTTCATCA
AGCCCATCCTGGAGAAGATGGACGGCACCGAGGAGCTGCTGGTGAAGCTGAACCGCGAGGACCTGCTGCG
CAAGCAGCGCACCTTCGACAACGGCAGCATCCCCCACCAGATCCACCTGGGCGAGCTGCACGCCATCCTG
CGCCGCCAGGAGGACTTCTACCCCTTCCTGAAGGACAACCGCGAGAAGATCGAGAAGATCCTGACCTTCC
GCATCCCCTACTACGTGGGCCCCCTGGCCCGCGGCAACAGCCGCTTCGCCTGGATGACCCGCAAGAGCGA
GGAGACCATCACCCCCTGGAACTTCGAGGAGGTGGTGGACAAGGGCGCCAGCGCCCAGAGCTTCATCGAG
CGCATGACCAACTTCGACAAGAACCTGCCCAACGAGAAGGTGCTGCCCAAGCACAGCCTGCTGTACGAGT
ACTTCACCGTGTACAACGAGCTGACCAAGGTGAAGTACGTGACCGAGGGCATGCGCAAGCCCGCCTTCCT
GAGCGGCGAGCAGAAGAAGGCCATCGTGGACCTGCTGTTCAAGACCAACCGCAAGGTGACCGTGAAGCAG
CTGAAGGAGGACTACTTCAAGAAGATCGAGTGCTTCGACAGCGTGGAGATCAGCGGCGTGGAGGACCGCT
TCAACGCCAGCCTGGGCACCTACCACGACCTGCTGAAGATCATCAAGGACAAGGACTTCCTGGACAACGA
GGAGAACGAGGACATCCTGGAGGACATCGTGCTGACCCTGACCCTGTTCGAGGACCGCGAGATGATCGAG
GAGCGCCTGAAGACCTACGCCCACCTGTTCGACGACAAGGTGATGAAGCAGCTGAAGCGCCGCCGCTACA
CCGGCTGGGGCCGCCTGAGCCGCAAGCTTATCAACGGCATCCGCGACAAGCAGAGCGGCAAGACCATCCT
GGACTTCCTGAAGAGCGACGGCTTCGCCAACCGCAACTTCATGCAGCTGATCCACGACGACAGCCTGACC
TTCAAGGAGGACATCCAGAAGGCCCAGGTGAGCGGCCAGGGCGACAGCCTGCACGAGCACATCGCCAACC
TGGCCGGCAGCCCCGCCATCAAGAAGGGCATCCTGCAGACCGTGAAGGTGGTGGACGAGCTGGTGAAGGT
GATGGGCCGCCACAAGCCCGAGAACATCGTGATCGAGATGGCCCGCGAGAACCAGACCACCCAGAAGGGC
CAGAAGAACAGCCGCGAGCGCATGAAGCGCATCGAGGAGGGCATCAAGGAGCTGGGCAGCCAGATCCTGA
AGGAGCACCCCGTGGAGAACACCCAGCTGCAGAACGAGAAGCTGTACCTGTACTACCTGCAGAACGGCCG
CGACATGTACGTGGACCAGGAGCTGGACATCAACCGCCTGAGCGACTACGACGTGGACCACATCGTGCCC
CAGAGCTTCCTGAAGGACGACAGCATCGACAACAAGGTGCTGACCCGCAGCGACAAGAACCGCGGCAAGA
GCGACAACGTGCCCAGCGAGGAGGTGGTGAAGAAGATGAAGAACTACTGGCGCCAGCTGCTGAACGCCAA
GCTGATCACCCAGCGCAAGTTCGACAACCTGACCAAGGCCGAGCGCGGCGGCCTGAGCGAGCTGGACAAG
GCCGGCTTCATCAAGCGCCAGCTGGTGGAGACCCGCCAGATCACCAAGCACGTGGCCCAGATCCTGGACA
GCCGCATGAACACCAAGTACGACGAGAACGACAAGCTGATCCGCGAGGTGAAGGTGATCACCCTGAAGAG
CAAGCTGGTGAGCGACTTCCGCAAGGACTTCCAGTTCTACAAGGTGCGCGAGATCAACAACTACCACCAC
GCCCACGACGCCTACCTGAACGCCGTGGTGGGCACCGCCCTGATCAAGAAGTACCCCAAGCTGGAGAGCG
AGTTCGTGTACGGCGACTACAAGGTGTACGACGTGCGCAAGATGATCGCCAAGAGCGAGCAGGAGATCGG
CAAGGCCACCGCCAAGTACTTCTTCTACAGCAACATCATGAACTTCTTCAAGACCGAGATCACCCTGGCC
AACGGCGAGATCCGCAAGCGCCCCCTGATCGAGACCAACGGCGAGACCGGCGAGATCGTGTGGGACAAGG
GCCGCGACTTCGCCACCGTGCGCAAGGTGCTGAGCATGCCCCAGGTGAACATCGTGAAGAAGACCGAGGT
GCAGACCGGCGGCTTCAGCAAGGAGAGCATCCTGCCCAAGCGCAACAGCGACAAGCTGATCGCCCGCAAG
AAGGACTGGGACCCCAAGAAGTACGGCGGCTTCGACAGCCCCACCGTGGCCTACAGCGTGCTGGTGGTGG
CCAAGGTGGAGAAGGGCAAGAGCAAGAAGCTGAAGAGCGTGAAGGAGCTGCTGGGCATCACCATCATGGA
GCGCAGCAGCTTCGAGAAGAACCCCATCGACTTCCTGGAGGCCAAGGGCTACAAGGAGGTGAAGAAGGAC
CTGATCATCAAGCTGCCCAAGTACAGCCTGTTCGAGCTGGAGAACGGCCGCAAGCGCATGCTGGCCAGCG
CCGGCGAGCTGCAGAAGGGCAACGAGCTGGCCCTGCCCAGCAAGTACGTGAACTTCCTGTACCTGGCCAG
CCACTACGAGAAGCTGAAGGGCAGCCCCGAGGACAACGAGCAGAAGCAGCTGTTCGTGGAGCAGCACAAG
CACTACCTGGACGAGATCATCGAGCAGATCAGCGAGTTCAGCAAGCGCGTGATCCTGGCCGACGCCAACC
TGGACAAGGTGCTGAGCGCCTACAACAAGCACCGCGACAAGCCCATCCGCGAGCAGGCCGAGAACATCAT
CCACCTGTTCACCCTGACCAACCTGGGCGCCCCCGCCGCCTTCAAGTACTTCGACACCACCATCGACCGC
AAGCGCTACACCAGCACCAAGGAGGTGCTGGACGCCACCCTGATCCACCAGAGCATCACCGGTCTGTACG
AGACCCGCATCGACCTGAGCCAGCTGGGCGGCGACGGCGGCTCCGGACCTCCAAAGAAAAAGAGAAAAGT
ATACCCCTACGACGTGCCCGACTACGCCTAATAACTCGAGCATGCATCTAGAGGGCCCTATTCTATAGTG
TCACCTAAATGCTAGAGCTCGCTGATCAGCCTCGACTGTGCCTTCTAGTTGCCAGCCATCTGTTGTTTGC
CCCTCCCCCGTGCCTTCCTTGACCCTGGAAGGTGCCACTCCCACTGTCCTTTCCTAATAAAATGAGGAAA
TTGCATCGCATTGTCTGAGTAGGTGTCATTCTATTCTGGGGGGTGGGGTGGGGCAGGACAGCAAGGGGGA
GGATTGGGAAGACAATAGCAGGCATGCTGGGGATGCGGTGGGCTCTATGGCTTCTGAGGCGGAAAGAACC
AGCTGCATTAATGAATCGGCCAACGCGCGGGGAGAGGCGGTTTGCGTATTGGGCGCTCTTCCGCTTCCTC
GCTCACTGACTCGCTGCGCTCGGTCGTTCGGCTGCGGCGAGCGGTATCAGCTCACTCAAAGGCGGTAATA
CGGTTATCCACAGAATCAGGGGATAACGCAGGAAAGAACATGTGAGCAAAAGGCCAGCAAAAGGCCAGGA
ACCGTAAAAAGGCCGCGTTGCTGGCGTTTTTCCATAGGCTCCGCCCCCCTGACGAGCATCACAAAAATCG
ACGCTCAAGTCAGAGGTGGCGAAACCCGACAGGACTATAAAGATACCAGGCGTTTCCCCCTGGAAGCTCC
CTCGTGCGCTCTCCTGTTCCGACCCTGCCGCTTACCGGATACCTGTCCGCCTTTCTCCCTTCGGGAAGCG
TGGCGCTTTCTCATAGCTCACGCTGTAGGTATCTCAGTTCGGTGTAGGTCGTTCGCTCCAAGCTGGGCTG
TGTGCACGAACCCCCCGTTCAGCCCGACCGCTGCGCCTTATCCGGTAACTATCGTCTTGAGTCCAACCCG
GTAAGACACGACTTATCGCCACTGGCAGCAGCCACTGGTAACAGGATTAGCAGAGCGAGGTATGTAGGCG
GTGCTACAGAGTTCTTGAAGTGGTGGCCTAACTACGGCTACACTAGAAGAACAGTATTTGGTATCTGCGC
TCTGCTGAAGCCAGTTACCTTCGGAAAAAGAGTTGGTAGCTCTTGATCCGGCAAACAAACCACCGCTGGT
AGCGGTGGTTTTTTTGTTTGCAAGCAGCAGATTACGCGCAGAAAAAAAGGATCTCAAGAAGATCCTTTGA
TCTTTTCTACGGGGTCTGACGCTCAGTGGAACGAAAACTCACGTTAAGGGATTTTGGTCATGAGATTATC
AAAAAGGATCTTCACCTAGATCCTTTTAAATTAAAAATGAAGTTTTAAATCAATCTAAAGTATATATGAG
TAAACTTGGTCTGACAGTTACCAATGCTTAATCAGTGAGGCACCTATCTCAGCGATCTGTCTATTTCGTT
CATCCATAGTTGCCTGACTCCCCGTCGTGTAGATAACTACGATACGGGAGGGCTTACCATCTGGCCCCAG
TGCTGCAATGATACCGCGAGACCCACGCTCACCGGCTCCAGATTTATCAGCAATAAACCAGCCAGCCGGA
AGGGCCGAGCGCAGAAGTGGTCCTGCAACTTTATCCGCCTCCATCCAGTCTATTAATTGTTGCCGGGAAG
CTAGAGTAAGTAGTTCGCCAGTTAATAGTTTGCGCAACGTTGTTGCCATTGCTACAGGCATCGTGGTGTC
ACGCTCGTCGTTTGGTATGGCTTCATTCAGCTCCGGTTCCCAACGATCAAGGCGAGTTACATGATCCCCC
ATGTTGTGCAAAAAAGCGGTTAGCTCCTTCGGTCCTCCGATCGTTGTCAGAAGTAAGTTGGCCGCAGTGT
TATCACTCATGGTTATGGCAGCACTGCATAATTCTCTTACTGTCATGCCATCCGTAAGATGCTTTTCTGT
GACTGGTGAGTACTCAACCAAGTCATTCTGAGAATAGTGTATGCGGCGACCGAGTTGCTCTTGCCCGGCG
TCAATACGGGATAATACCGCGCCACATAGCAGAACTTTAAAAGTGCTCATCATTGGAAAACGTTCTTCGG
GGCGAAAACTCTCAAGGATCTTACCGCTGTTGAGATCCAGTTCGATGTAACCCACTCGTGCACCCAACTG
ATCTTCAGCATCTTTTACTTTCACCAGCGTTTCTGGGTGAGCAAAAACAGGAAGGCAAAATGCCGCAAAA
AAGGGAATAAGGGCGACACGGAAATGTTGAATACTCATACTCTTCCTTTTTCAATATTATTGAAGCATTT
ATCAGGGTTATTGTCTCATGAGCGGATACATATTTGAATGTATTTAGAAAAATAAACAAATAGGGGTTCC
GCGCACATTTCCCCGAAAAGTGCCACCTGACGTC
Features (pLannotate 1.2.2; 14 found; start..end, strand, type, name):
     28..80      -  misc_feature   bom (fragment): basis of mobility region from pBR322
    235..614     +  enhancer       CMV enhancer: human cytomegalovirus immediate early enhancer
    615..818     +  promoter       CMV promoter: human cytomegalovirus (CMV) immediate early promoter
    814..847     +  LTR            5' LTR (truncated) (fragment): truncated 5' long terminal repeat (LTR) from HIV-1
    863..881     +  promoter       T7 promoter: promoter for bacteriophage T7 RNA polymerase
    901..1380    +  CDS            tadA: TADA_ECOLI - Also known as yfhC. Experimental evidence at protein level: Swiss-Prot protein existence level 1. Catalyzes the deamination of adenosine to inosine at the wobble position 34 of tRNA(Arg2). Essential for cell viability. From Escherichia coli (strain K12).
   1501..1992    +  CDS            tadA: TADA_ECOLI - Also known as yfhC. Experimental evidence at protein level: Swiss-Prot protein existence level 1. Catalyzes the deamination of adenosine to inosine at the wobble position 34 of tRNA(Arg2). Essential for cell viability. From Escherichia coli (strain K12).
   2092..6195    +  CDS            cas9: CAS9_STRP1 - Also known as csn1 From Streptococcus pyogenes serotype M1.
   6292..6310    -  promoter       SP6 promoter: promoter for bacteriophage SP6 RNA polymerase
   6336..6560    +  polyA_signal   bGH poly(A) signal: bovine growth hormone polyadenylation signal
   6579..6636    -  CDS            lacI (fragment): lac repressor; lacI; The lac repressor binds to the lac operator to inhibit transcription in E. coli. This inhibition can be relieved by adding lactose or isopropyl-β-D-thiogalactopyranoside (IPTG).
   6819..7407    -  rep_origin     ori: high-copy-number ColE1/pMB1/pBR322/pUC origin of replication
   7578..8438    -  CDS            AmpR: β-lactamase; bla; confers resistance to ampicillin, carbenicillin, and related antibiotics
   8439..8543    -  promoter       AmpR promoter: bla
