[The description below was written by a language model from this plasmid's Addgene catalogue record and pLannotate feature annotations shown in this document.]
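Description:
p3s-ABE7.10 is an 8,574 bp mammalian expression plasmid built on a trimmed pcDNA3.1 backbone (about 3.2 kb) that carries a human codon-optimized adenine base editor, ABE7.10. It is maintained in E. coli as a high-copy plasmid through a ColE1/pUC-type origin and is selected with ampicillin via the β-lactamase gene and its own promoter. The feature table shows no mammalian selection marker, which fits the reduced backbone size and suggests transient use. Short annotated fragments (a pBR322 bom remnant, a lacI fragment and a brief match to a truncated HIV-1 LTR just after the CMV promoter) appear to be backbone remnants or incidental similarity hits rather than functional elements.

The roughly 5.4 kb insert, assembled by Gibson cloning, is a single open reading frame driven by the CMV immediate early enhancer and promoter and terminated by the bovine growth hormone polyadenylation signal. It encodes two tandem copies of the E. coli tRNA adenosine deaminase TadA, a wild-type unit followed by the evolved TadA*7.10 variant, fused through linkers to a Streptococcus pyogenes Cas9 nickase, with an SV40 nuclear localization signal and an HA epitope at the C terminus. When paired with a guide RNA supplied separately, the nickase targets the deaminase to a genomic site, where adenine is converted to inosine, yielding A•T to G•C substitutions without a double-strand break. A T7 promoter lies between the CMV promoter and the coding sequence, which would permit in vitro transcription of editor mRNA, and an SP6 promoter sits downstream in reverse orientation. The associated work applied adenine base editing in mouse embryos and in an adult mouse model of Duchenne muscular dystrophy.
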