Addgene plasmid #113128: p3s-ABE7.10
Purpose: expressing ABE7.10 (TadA-TadA*7.10-nCas9-NLS-HA), human codon optimized
Depositing lab: Jin-Soo Kim. Publication: Adenine base editing in mouse embryos and an adult mouse model of Duchenne muscular dystrophy. Ryu SM, Koo T, Kim K, Lim K, Baek G, Kim ST, Kim HS, Kim DE, Lee H, Chung E, Kim JS. Nat Biotechnol. 2018 Jul;36(6):536-539. doi: 10.1038/nbt.4148. Epub 2018 Apr 27. PubMed 29702637.
Backbone
  Vector backbone: pCDNA3.1
  Backbone manufacturer: invitrogen
  Backbone size w/o insert (bp): 3200
  Total vector size (bp): 8574
  Vector type: Mammalian Expression
Growth in bacteria
  Bacterial resistance: Ampicillin, 100 μg/mL
  Growth temperature: 37°C
  Growth strain: DH5alpha
  Copy number: High Copy
Gene/Insert
  Gene/Insert name: ABE 7.10 (alt name: TadA-TadA*7.10-nCas9-NLS-HA)
  Species: S. pyogenes Cas9, E.coli TadA
  Insert size (bp): 5361
  Promoter: CMV
  Tag / fusion protein: SV40 NLS (C terminal on insert); HA epitope (C terminal on insert)
  Cloning method: Gibson Cloning
  Sequencing primers: 5′ CMV; 3′ SP6
Terms and licenses: Academic/Nonprofit Terms; Industry Terms: Not Available to Industry
How to cite: p3s-ABE7.10 was a gift from Jin-Soo Kim (Addgene plasmid # 113128 ; http://n2t.net/addgene:113128 ; RRID:Addgene_113128)
